Addgene plasmid #246366: (203-bp-TET-DIAL-MLP)-mGL-bGH_pDA047
Purpose: 203-bp DIAL Reporter Plasmid with MLP expressing mGreenLantern in the presence of DOX and rtTA and editable by Cre recombinase
Depositing lab: Kate Galloway. Depositing organization: Massachusetts Institute of Technology. Publication: Programmable promoter editing for precise control of transgene expression. Kabaria SR, Bae Y, Ehmann ME, Lende-Dorn BA, Beitz AM, Peterman EL, Love KS, Ploessl DS, Galloway KE. Nat Biotechnol. 2025 Oct 13. doi: 10.1038/s41587-025-02854-y. PubMed 41083901.
Backbone
  Vector backbone: Galloway Lab pSHIP Backbone
  Backbone manufacturer: Galloway Lab
  Vector type: Mammalian Expression, Synthetic Biology
Growth in bacteria
  Bacterial resistance: Kanamycin, 50 μg/mL
  Growth temperature: 30°C
  Growth strain: NEB Stable
  Copy number: High Copy
Gene/Insert
  Gene/Insert name: mGreenLantern
  Species: Aequorea victoria
  Mutation: none
  Cloning method: Golden Gate
Terms and licenses: Academic/Nonprofit Terms; Industry Terms: Not Available to Industry
Depositor comments: Please visit https://doi.org/10.1101/2024.06.19.599813 for bioRxiv preprint.
How to cite: (203-bp-TET-DIAL-MLP)-mGL-bGH_pDA047 was a gift from Kate Galloway (Addgene plasmid # 246366 ; http://n2t.net/addgene:246366 ; RRID:Addgene_246366)
