[The description below was written by a language model from this plasmid's Addgene catalogue record and pLannotate feature annotations shown in this document.]
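Description:
(203-bp-TET-DIAL-MLP)-mGL-bGH_pDA047 is a compact (about 3.8 kb) mammalian expression and synthetic-biology reporter plasmid built by Golden Gate assembly in the depositing lab's pSHIP backbone. It is propagated in E. coli through a high-copy ColE1/pUC-type origin and selected with kanamycin via an aminoglycoside phosphotransferase (KanR) gene. rrnB T1 and T2 terminators lie in the bacterial portion of the backbone, where such elements typically insulate neighbouring cassettes from transcriptional read-through. No dedicated mammalian selection cassette or viral element is annotated, which is consistent with delivery by transfection.

The payload is a single transcription unit expressing mGreenLantern, a very bright monomeric GFP derivative of Aequorea victoria origin, terminated by the bovine growth hormone polyadenylation signal. Expression is governed by a "DIAL" editable promoter. A Tet-responsive region (annotated as TRE3G) sits upstream and is followed by a spacer flanked by two loxP sites in the same orientation. The reporter coding sequence begins a short distance after the second site. The catalogue entry names an MLP minimal promoter and a 203-bp spacer. The MLP is not separately annotated in the feature table, so its exact position cannot be confirmed from it. The short MCS and attB1 fragments called inside the floxed interval are probably incidental matches within the spacer sequence.

Doxycycline-bound rtTA, which must be supplied separately, binds the Tet-responsive sites and activates transcription. Because the loxP sites are directly repeated, Cre recombinase excises the intervening spacer, shortening the distance between the activator-binding sites and the core promoter. This editing step shifts the reporter's expression setpoint, and the plasmid serves as a fluorescent readout for tuning transgene output through promoter editing.
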