Features (pLannotate 1.2.2; 11 found; start..end, strand, type, name):
     68..95      -  terminator     rrnB T2 terminator: transcription terminator T2 from the E. coli rrnB gene
    227..270     +  terminator     rrnB T1 terminator: Escherichia coli rrnB; transcription terminator T1 from the E. coli rrnB gene
    438..1026    -  rep_origin     ori: high-copy-number ColE1/pMB1/pBR322/pUC origin of replication
   1116..1925    -  CDS            KanR: aminoglycoside phosphotransferase; aph(3')-Ia; confers resistance to kanamycin in bacteria or G418 (Geneticin®) in eukaryotes
   2058..2436    +  promoter       TRE3G promoter: 3rd-generation Tet-responsive promoter that can be activated by binding of Tet-On® 3G
   2481..2514    +  protein_bind   loxP: Cre-mediated recombination occurs in the 8-bp core sequence (GCATACAT). Cre recombinase
   2542..2575    +  misc_feature   MCS (fragment): multiple cloning site
   2577..2596    +  protein_bind   attB1 (fragment): mutant version of attB; recombination site for the Gateway® BP reaction BP Clonase™
   2718..2751    +  protein_bind   loxP: Cre-mediated recombination occurs in the 8-bp core sequence (GCATACAT). Cre recombinase
   2865..3584    +  CDS            mGreenLantern: monomeric GFP derivative that displays exceptionally high brightness in cells (Campbell et al., 2020)
   3596..3820    +  polyA_signal   bGH poly(A) signal: bovine growth hormone polyadenylation signal
>Addgene plasmid #246366 | (203-bp-TET-DIAL-MLP)-mGL-bGH_pDA047 | addgene full sequence | sequence record 491503 | Addgene NGS Result
CGCTAGTAGACTGCAGGTGGGCCCGAGCTTAAGTAACTAACTAACAGGAAGAGTTTGTAGAAACGCAAAA
AGGCCATCCGTCAGGATGGCCTTCTGCTTAGTTTGATGCCTGGCAGTTTATGGCGGGCGTCCTGCCCGCC
ACCCTCCGGGCCGTTGCTTCACAACGTTCAAATCCGCTCCCGGCGGATTTGTCCTACTCAGGAGAGCGTT
CACCGACAAACAACAGATAAAACGAAAGGCCCAGTCTTCCGACTGAGCCTTTCGTTTTATTTGATGCCTG
GCAGTTCCCTACTCTCGCTTAGTAGTTAGACGTCCCCGAGATCCATGCTAGCGGTAATACGGTTATCCAC
AGAATCAGGGGATAACGCAGGAAAGAACATGTGAGCAAAAGGCCAGCAAAAGGCCAGGAACCGTAAAAAG
GCCGCGTTGCTGGCGTTTTTCCATAGGCTCCGCCCCCCTGACGAGCATCACAAAAATCGACGCTCAAGTC
AGAGGTGGCGAAACCCGACAGGACTATAAAGATACCAGGCGTTTCCCCCTGGAAGCTCCCTCGTGCGCTC
TCCTGTTCCGACCCTGCCGCTTACCGGATACCTGTCCGCCTTTCTCCCTTCGGGAAGCGTGGCGCTTTCT
CATAGCTCACGCTGTAGGTATCTCAGTTCGGTGTAGGTCGTTCGCTCCAAGCTGGGCTGTGTGCACGAAC
CCCCCGTTCAGCCCGACCGCTGCGCCTTATCCGGTAACTATCGTCTTGAGTCCAACCCGGTAAGACACGA
CTTATCGCCACTGGCAGCAGCCACTGGTAACAGGATTAGCAGAGCGAGGTATGTAGGCGGTGCTACAGAG
TTCTTGAAGTGGTGGCCTAACTACGGCTACACTAGAAGAACAGTATTTGGTATCTGCGCTCTGCTGAAGC
CAGTTACCTTCGGAAAAAGAGTTGGTAGCTCTTGATCCGGCAAACAAACCACCGCTGGTAGCGGTGGTTT
TTTTGTTTGCAAGCAGCAGATTACGCGCAGAAAAAAAGGATCTCAAGAAGATCCTTTGATCTTTTCTACG
GGGTCTGACGCTCAGTGGAACGGGGCCCAATCTGAATAATGTTACAACCAATTAACCAATTCTGATTAGA
AAAACTCATCGAGCATCAAATGAAACTGCAATTTATTCATATCAGGATTATCAATACCATATTTTTGAAA
AAGCCGTTTCTGTAATGAAGGAGAAAACTCACCGAGGCAGTTCCATAGGATGGCAAGATCCTGGTATCGG
TCTGCGATTCCGACTCGTCCAACATCAATACAACCTATTAATTTCCCCTCGTCAAAAATAAGGTTATCAA
GTGAGAAATCACCATGAGTGACGACTGAATCCGGTGAGAATGGCAAAAGTTTATGCATTTCTTTCCAGAC
TTGTTCAACAGGCCAGCCATTACGCTCGTCATCAAAATCACTCGCATCAACCAAACCGTTATTCATTCGT
GATTGCGCCTGAGCTAGACGAAATACGCGATCGCTGTTAAAAGGACAATTACAAACAGGAATCGAATGCA
ACCGGCGCAGGAACACTGCCAGCGCATCAACAATATTTTCACCTGAATCAGGATATTCTTCTAATACCTG
GAATGCTGTTTTTCCGGGGATCGCAGTGGTGAGTAACCATGCATCACCAGGAGTACGGATAAAATGCTTG
ATGGTCGGAAGAGGCATAAATTCCGTCAGCCAGTTTAGTCTGACCATCTCATCTGTAACATCATTGGCAA
CGCTACCTTTGCCATGTTTCAGAAACAACTCTGGCGCATCGGGCTTCCCATACAAGCGATAGATTGTCGC
ACCTGATTGCCCGACATTATCGCGAGCCCATTTATACCCATATAAATCAGCATCCATGTTGGAATTTAAT
CGCGGCCTCGACGTTTCCCGTTGAATATGGCTCATAACACCCCTTGTATTACTGTTTATGTAAGCAGACA
GTTTTATTGTTCATGATGATATATTTTTATCTTGTGCAATGTAACATCAGAGATTTTGAGACACGGGCAC
CTGCAGTCTTCGTACTCATTATTCCTCGAGTTTACTCCCTATCAGTGATAGAGAACGTATGAAGAGTTTA
CTCCCTATCAGTGATAGAGAACGTATGCAGACTTTACTCCCTATCAGTGATAGAGAACGTATAAGGAGTT
TACTCCCTATCAGTGATAGAGAACGTATGACCAGTTTACTCCCTATCAGTGATAGAGAACGTATCTACAG
TTTACTCCCTATCAGTGATAGAGAACGTATATCCAGTTTACTCCCTATCAGTGATAGAGAACGTATAAGC
TTTAGGCGTGTACGGTGGGCGCCTATAAAAGCAGAGCTCGTTTAGTGAACCGTCAGATCGCCTGGAGCAA
TTCCACAACACTTTTGTCTTATACCAACTTTCCGTACCACTTCCTACCCTCGTAAATTCGCTACATTATA
GGACCCTCGTAAACTCTGGATCAAATCCGAATAACTTCGTATAGCATACATTATACGAAGTTATCTCGAG
TCGCTCGGTACGATTTAAATTGAATTCTGCAGTCGACGGTACCGCGGGCCCGGGACTTTGTACAAAAAAG
CAGGCTCCACCATGGGAACCAATTCAGTCGACTGGATCCGGTACCTCCTACAGCTCCTGGGCAACGTGCT
GGTTATTGTGCTGTCTCATCATTTTGGCAAAGAATTGATTAATTCGAGCGAACGCGTATAACTTCGTATA
GCATACATTATACGAAGTTATCGGATTTGATCTGATCAAGCAACTCTAGAGGGAATCATTCTAAGCATTA
TAGTGGGGGGCTATAAAAGGGGGTGGGGGCGTTCGTCCTCACTCTAATCATTCAATGAGCCACCATGGTG
AGCAAGGGCGAGGAGCTGTTCACCGGGGTGGTGCCCATCCTGGTCGAGCTGGACGGCGACGTAAACGGCC
ACAAGTTCAGCGTCCGCGGCGAGGGCGAGGGCGATGCCACCAACGGCAAGCTGACCCTGAAGTTCATCTG
CACCACCGGCAAGCTGCCCGTGCCCTGGCCCACCCTCGTGACCACCTTAGGCTACGGCGTGGCCTGCTTC
GCCCGCTACCCCGACCACATGAAGCAGCACGACTTCTTCAAGTCCGCCATGCCCGAAGGCTACGTCCAGG
AGCGCACCATCTCTTTCAAGGACGACGGTACCTACAAGACCCGCGCCGAGGTGAAGTTCGAGGGCGACAC
CCTGGTGAACCGCATCGTGCTGAAGGGCATCGACTTCAAGGAGGACGGCAACATCCTGGGGCACAAGCTG
GAGTACAACTTCAACAGCCACAAGGTCTATATCACGGCCGACAAGCAGAAGAACGGCATCAAGGCTAACT
TCAAGACCCGCCACAACGTTGAGGACGGCGGCGTGCAGCTCGCCGACCACTACCAGCAGAACACCCCCAT
CGGCGACGGCCCCGTGCTGCTGCCCGACAACCACTACCTGAGCCATCAGTCCAAACTGAGCAAAGACCCC
AACGAGAAGCGCGATCACATGGTCCTGAAGGAGAGGGTGACCGCCGCCGGGATTACACATGACATGGACG
AGCTGTACAAGTAACAACGTTGCACCTGTGCCTTCTAGTTGCCAGCCATCTGTTGTTTGCCCCTCCCCCG
TGCCTTCCTTGACCCTGGAAGGTGCCACTCCCACTGTCCTTTCCTAATAAAATGAGGAAATTGCATCGCA
TTGTCTGAGTAGGTGTCATTCTATTCTGGGGGGTGGGGTGGGGCAGGACAGCAAGGGGGAGGATTGGGAA
GACAATAGCAGGCATGCTGGGGATGCGGTGGGCTCTATGG
