>Addgene plasmid #246366 | (203-bp-TET-DIAL-MLP)-mGL-bGH_pDA047 | depositor partial sequence | sequence record 484385 | Promoter (203-bp-TET-DIAL-MLP)
GAGTTTACTCCCTATCAGTGATAGAGAACGTATGAAGAGTTTACTCCCTATCAGTGATAGAGAACGTATG
CAGACTTTACTCCCTATCAGTGATAGAGAACGTATAAGGAGTTTACTCCCTATCAGTGATAGAGAACGTA
TGACCAGTTTACTCCCTATCAGTGATAGAGAACGTATCTACAGTTTACTCCCTATCAGTGATAGAGAACG
TATATCCAGTTTACTCCCTATCAGTGATAGAGAACGTATAAGCTTTAGGCGTGTACGGTGGGCGCCTATA
AAAGCAGAGCTCGTTTAGTGAACCGTCAGATCGCCTGGAGCAATTCCACAACACTTTTGTCTTATACCAA
CTTTCCGTACCACTTCCTACCCTCGTAAATTCGCTACATTATAGGACCCTCGTAAACTCTGGATCAAATC
CGAATAACTTCGTATAGCATACATTATACGAAGTTATCTCGAGTCGCTCGGTACGATTTAAATTGAATTC
TGCAGTCGACGGTACCGCGGGCCCGGGACTTTGTACAAAAAAGCAGGCTCCACCATGGGAACCAATTCAG
TCGACTGGATCCGGTACCTCCTACAGCTCCTGGGCAACGTGCTGGTTATTGTGCTGTCTCATCATTTTGG
CAAAGAATTGATTAATTCGAGCGAACGCGTATAACTTCGTATAGCATACATTATACGAAGTTATCGGATT
TGATCTGATCAAGCAACTCTAGAGGGAATCATTCTAAGCATTATAGTGGGGGGCTATAAAAGGGGGTGGG
GGCGTTCGTCCTCACTCT
